Addgene plasmid #71185: pSGE_900_Nhe2_EcR-to-gl_RB
Purpose: Luciferase reporter
Depositing lab: Alexander Stark. Depositing organization: Research Institute of Molecular Pathology (IMP). Publication: Transcriptional regulators form diverse groups with context-dependent regulatory functions. Stampfel G, Kazmar T, Frank O, Wienerroither S, Reiter F, Stark A. Nature. 2015 Nov 9. doi: 10.1038/nature15545. PubMed 26550828.
Backbone
  Vector backbone: unknown
  Vector type: Insect Expression, Luciferase
Growth in bacteria
  Bacterial resistance: Ampicillin, 100 μg/mL
  Growth temperature: 37°C
  Growth strain: DH5alpha
  Copy number: High Copy
Gene/Insert
  Gene/Insert name: 900_Nhe2_EcR-to-gl_RB
  Species: Synthetic
  Promoter: DSCP Drosophila synthetic core promoter
  Tag / fusion protein: luciferase (C terminal on backbone)
  Cloning method: Gateway Cloning
  Sequencing primers: 5′ RVprimer3; 3′ LucNRev
Terms and licenses: Academic/Nonprofit Terms; Industry Terms: Not Available to Industry
How to cite: pSGE_900_Nhe2_EcR-to-gl_RB was a gift from Alexander Stark (Addgene plasmid # 71185 ; http://n2t.net/addgene:71185 ; RRID:Addgene_71185)
