[The description below was written by a language model from this plasmid's Addgene catalogue record.]
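Description:
pSGE_900_Nhe2_EcR-to-gl_RB is a luciferase reporter plasmid intended for expression in insect cells. The record lists the backbone as unknown, so the origin of replication and other backbone features are not documented. It does state that the plasmid is maintained at high copy in E. coli under ampicillin selection. No feature table accompanies the entry, so the description rests on the catalogue fields alone.

The payload is a synthetic insert named 900_Nhe2_EcR-to-gl_RB, introduced by Gateway recombination cloning. It sits in a reporter context driven by the DSCP, the Drosophila synthetic core promoter. This is a minimal engineered promoter combining several core promoter motifs, and it gives low basal transcription while remaining responsive to nearby regulatory input. The luciferase coding sequence is supplied by the backbone downstream of the insert. The listed sequencing primers, one reading in from the upstream vector and one reading back from the start of luciferase, suggest that the insert and core promoter lie immediately upstream of the reporter gene. The record does not explain the composition of the insert. Its name hints at a designed variant involving EcR- and gl-related sequence elements, but this is not spelled out and should not be taken as established.

In this type of arrangement, luciferase output reports how strongly the cloned sequence modulates transcription from the core promoter. The plasmid's stated purpose is simply a luciferase reporter, and it comes from a study of how transcriptional regulators act in context-dependent ways, which fits use in quantitative transfection assays in Drosophila cells.
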