>Addgene plasmid #71185 | pSGE_900_Nhe2_EcR-to-gl_RB | addgene partial sequence | sequence record 129338 | RVprimer3 5'-CTAGCAAAATAGGCTGTCCC-3'
CAGAACATTTCTCTATCGATAGGTACCACAAGTTTGTACAAAAAAGCAGGCTTCCTGCATCATTTCAAGA
ATACAGGTCCATTATTCATAAATTTCAAGAATAAACAGAGACTACTCGCGAATCCGAAGACCCAAACCGA
ATATTACTATCACTCATTCGTAAAATCAAAGTTCACCCCAAGAATCGACTCGATTCAAGTCACTAACAAG
GTTCTTACAGGCCTTCAAAAATTAGACTCATGGATTATGGGTAGAGCCGTTGAACACTTGAATGAGTGTC
TTAATAGGGTGGCCACGTTCGTATTTCAAGAATATATTAGGGGACGGTACCCTGGAAGAAGCTTTCAGTG
CAAAGGACGAGTTAATAGTTTCAATACCCGGTCAATAATAAGCACCGACACGAAACAATTATAATGATTA
TACGTTCTTGGTCTCTGTTAACCTTAATCCAGATAATAGGTCGCAAATTAAAGACCCAGCTTTCTTGTAC
AAAGTGGTAGATCTGCGATCGAGCTCGCCCGGGGATCGAGCGCAGCGGTATAAAAGGGCGCGGGGTGGCT
GAGAGCATCAGTTGTGAATGAATGTTCGAGCCGAGCAGACGTGCCGCTGCCTTCGTTAATATCCTTTGAA
TAAGCCAACTTTGAATCACAAGACGCATACCAAACGGCATTCCGGTACTGTTGGTAAAGCCACCATGGAA
GACGCCAAAAACATAAAGAAAGGCCCGGCGCCATTCTATCCGCTGGAAGATGGAACCGCTGGAGAGCAAC
TGCATAAGGCTATGAAGAGATACGCCCTGGTTCCTGGAACAATTGCTTTTACAGATGCACATATCGAGGT
GGACATCACTTACGCTGAGTACTTCGAAATGTCCGTTCGGTTGGCAGAAGCTATGAAACGATATGGGCTG
AATACAAATCACAGAATCGTCGTATGCAGTGAAAACTCTCTTCAATTCTTTATGCCGGTGTTGGGCGCGT
TATTTATCGGAGTTGCAGTTGCGCCCGCGAACGACATTTATAATGAACGTGAATTGCTCAACAGTATGGG
CATTTCGCAGCCTACCGTGGTGTTCGTTTCCAAAAAGGGGTTGCAAAAAATTTTGAACGTGCAAAAAAAG
CTCCCAATCATCCAAAAAATTATTATCATGGATTCTAAAACGGATTACCAGG
