>Addgene plasmid #71185 | pSGE_900_Nhe2_EcR-to-gl_RB | addgene partial sequence | sequence record 129339 | LucNRev 5'-CCTTATGCAGTTGCTCTCC-3'
GAATGGCGCCGGGCCTTTCTTTATGTTTTTGGCGTCTTCCATGGTGGCTTTACCAACAGTACCGGAATGC
CGTTTGGTATGCGTCTTGTGATTCAAAGTTGGCTTATTCAAAGGATATTAACGAAGGCAGCGGCACGTCT
GCTCGGCTCGAACATTCATTCACAACTGATGCTCTCAGCCACCCCGCGCCCTTTTATACCGCTGCGCTCG
ATCCCCGGGCGAGCTCGATCGCAGATCTACCACTTTGTACAAGAAAGCTGGGTCTTTAATTTGCGACCTA
TTATCTGGATTAAGGTTAACAGAGACCAAGAACGTATAATCATTATAATTGTTTCGTGTCGGTGCTTATT
ATTGACCGGGTATTGAAACTATTAACTCGTCCTTTGCACTGAAAGCTTCTTCCAGGGTACCGTCCCCTAA
TATATTCTTGAAATACGAACGTGGCCACCCTATTAAGACACTCATTCAAGTGTTCAACGGCTCTACCCAT
AATCCATGAGTCTAATTTTTGAAGGCCTGTAAGAACCTTGTTAGTGACTTGAATCGAGTCGATTCTTGGG
GTGAACTTTGATTTTACGAATGAGTGATAGTAATATTCGGTTTGGGTCTTCGGATTCGCGAGTAGTCTCT
GTTTATTCTTGAAATTTATGAATAATGGACCTGTATTCTTGAAATGATGCAGGAAGCCTGCTTTTTTGTA
CAAACTTGTGGTACCTATCGATAGAGAAATGTTCTGGCACCTGCACTTGCACTGGGGACAGCCTATTTTG
CTAGTTTGTTTTGTTTCGTTTTGTTTTGATGGAGAGCGTATGTTAGTACTATCGATTCACACAAAAAACC
AACACACAGATGTAATGAAAATAAAGATATTTTATTGCGGCCGCTCCAAGTACCTCCCGTACCTTAATAT
TACTTACTTATCATGGTAGCTTGGGCTGGCGTAATAGCGAAGAGGCCCGCACCGATCGCCCTTCCCAACA
GTTGCGCAGCCTGAATGGCGAATGGCAAATTGTAAGCGTTAATATTTTGTTAAAATTCGCGTTAAATTTT
TGTTAAATCAGCTCATTTTTTAACCAATAGGCCGAAATCGGCAAAATCCCTTATAAATCAAAAGAATAGA
CCGAGATAGGGTTGA
