LOCUS       Exported 5404 bp ds-DNA circular SYN 13-MAY-2021
DEFINITION  Luciferase reporter.
ACCESSION   .
VERSION     .
KEYWORDS    pSGE_900_Nhe2_EcR-to-gl_RB
SOURCE      synthetic DNA construct
  ORGANISM  synthetic DNA construct
REFERENCE   1 (bases 1 to 5404)
  AUTHORS   Stampfel G, Kazmar T, Frank O, Wienerroither S, Reiter F, Stark A
  TITLE     Transcriptional regulators form diverse groups with
            context-dependent regulatory functions.
  JOURNAL   Nature. 2015 Nov 9. doi: 10.1038/nature15545.
  PUBMED    26550828
REFERENCE   2 (bases 1 to 5404)
  AUTHORS   .
  TITLE     Direct Submission
  JOURNAL   Exported May 13, 2021 from SnapGene Server 1.1.58
            http://www.snapgene.com
FEATURES             Location/Qualifiers
     source          1..5404
                     /organism="synthetic DNA construct"
                     /mol_type="other DNA"
     polyA_signal    39..160
                     /label=SV40 poly(A) signal
                     /note="SV40 polyadenylation signal"
     primer_bind     complement(50..69)
                     /label=EBV-rev
                     /note="SV40 polyA terminator, reverse primer"
     primer_bind     104..123
                     /label=SV40pA-R
                     /note="SV40 polyA, reverse primer"
     primer_bind     complement(408..425)
                     /label=L4440
                     /note="L4440 vector, forward primer"
     rep_origin      complement(579..1167)
                     /direction=LEFT
                     /label=ori
                     /note="high-copy-number ColE1/pMB1/pBR322/pUC origin of
                     replication"
     primer_bind     complement(659..678)
                     /label=pBR322ori-F
                     /note="pBR322 origin, forward primer"
     CDS             complement(1338..2198)
                     /codon_start=1
                     /gene="bla"
                     /product="beta-lactamase"
                     /label=AmpR
                     /note="confers resistance to ampicillin, carbenicillin, and
                     related antibiotics"
                     /translation="MSIQHFRVALIPFFAAFCLPVFAHPETLVKVKDAEDQLGARVGYI
                     ELDLNSGKILESFRPEERFPMMSTFKVLLCGAVLSRIDAGQEQLGRRIHYSQNDLVEYS
                     PVTEKHLTDGMTVRELCSAAITMSDNTAANLLLTTIGGPKELTAFLHNMGDHVTRLDRW
                     EPELNEAIPNDERDTTMPVAMATTLRKLLTGELLTLASRQQLIDWMEADKVAGPLLRSA
                     LPAGWFIADKSGAGERGSRGIIAALGPDGKPSRIVVIYTTGSQATMDERNRQIAEIGAS
                     LIKHW"
     primer_bind     1961..1980
                     /label=Amp-R
                     /note="Ampicillin resistance gene, reverse primer"
     promoter        complement(2199..2303)
                     /gene="bla"
                     /label=AmpR promoter
     rep_origin      2330..2785
                     /direction=RIGHT
                     /label=f1 ori
                     /note="f1 bacteriophage origin of replication; arrow
                     indicates direction of (+) strand synthesis"
     primer_bind     complement(2417..2436)
                     /label=F1ori-R
                     /note="F1 origin, reverse primer"
     primer_bind     2627..2648
                     /label=F1ori-F
                     /note="F1 origin, forward primer"
     polyA_signal    2916..2964
                     /note="synthetic polyadenylation signal"
     misc_feature    2978..3069
                     /label=pause site
                     /note="RNA polymerase II transcriptional pause signal from
                     the human alpha-2 globin gene"
     primer_bind     3018..3037
                     /label=RVprimer3
                     /note="pGL3 vector, forward primer"
     protein_bind    3083..3107
                     /gene="mutant version of attB"
                     /label=attB1
                     /bound_moiety="BP Clonase(TM)"
                     /note="recombination site for the Gateway(R) BP reaction"
     protein_bind    complement(3529..3553)
                     /gene="mutant version of attB"
                     /label=attB2
                     /bound_moiety="BP Clonase(TM)"
                     /note="recombination site for the Gateway(R) BP reaction"
     regulatory      3744..3753
                     /regulatory_class="other"
                     /note="vertebrate consensus sequence for strong initiation
                     of translation (Kozak, 1987)"
     CDS             3750..5402
                     /codon_start=1
                     /gene="luc+"
                     /product="firefly luciferase"
                     /label=luciferase
                     /note="enhanced luc+ version of the luciferase gene"
                     /translation="MEDAKNIKKGPAPFYPLEDGTAGEQLHKAMKRYALVPGTIAFTDA
                     HIEVDITYAEYFEMSVRLAEAMKRYGLNTNHRIVVCSENSLQFFMPVLGALFIGVAVAP
                     ANDIYNERELLNSMGISQPTVVFVSKKGLQKILNVQKKLPIIQKIIIMDSKTDYQGFQS
                     MYTFVTSHLPPGFNEYDFVPESFDRDKTIALIMNSSGSTGLPKGVALPHRTACVRFSHA
                     RDPIFGNQIIPDTAILSVVPFHHGFGMFTTLGYLICGFRVVLMYRFEEELFLRSLQDYK
                     IQSALLVPTLFSFFAKSTLIDKYDLSNLHEIASGGAPLSKEVGEAVAKRFHLPGIRQGY
                     GLTETTSAILITPEGDDKPGAVGKVVPFFEAKVVDLDTGKTLGVNQRGELCVRGPMIMS
                     GYVNNPEATNALIDKDGWLHSGDIAYWDEDEHFFIVDRLKSLIKYKGYQVAPAELESIL
                     LQHPNIFDAGVAGLPDDDAGELPAAVVVLEHGKTMTEKEIVDYVASQVTTAKKLRGGVV
                     FVDEVPKGLTGKLDARKIREILIKAKKGGKIAV"
     primer_bind     complement(3816..3834)
                     /label=LucNrev
                     /note="Firefly luciferase, reverse primer"
ORIGIN
        1 ctagagtcgg ggcggccggc cgcttcgagc agacatgata agatacattg atgagtttgg
       61 acaaaccaca actagaatgc agtgaaaaaa atgctttatt tgtgaaattt gtgatgctat
      121 tgctttattt gtaaccatta taagctgcaa taaacaagtt aacaacaaca attgcattca
      181 ttttatgttt caggttcagg gggaggtgtg ggaggttttt taaagcaagt aaaacctcta
      241 caaatgtggt aaaatcgata aggatccgtc gaccgatgcc cttgagagcc ttcaacccag
      301 tcagctcctt ccggtgggcg cggggcatga ctatcgtcgc cgcacttatg actgtcttct
      361 ttatcatgca actcgtagga caggtgccgg cagcgctctt ccgcttcctc gctcactgac
      421 tcgctgcgct cggtcgttcg gctgcggcga gcggtatcag ctcactcaaa ggcggtaata
      481 cggttatcca cagaatcagg ggataacgca ggaaagaaca tgtgagcaaa aggccagcaa
      541 aaggccagga accgtaaaaa ggccgcgttg ctggcgtttt tccataggct ccgcccccct
      601 gacgagcatc acaaaaatcg acgctcaagt cagaggtggc gaaacccgac aggactataa
      661 agataccagg cgtttccccc tggaagctcc ctcgtgcgct ctcctgttcc gaccctgccg
      721 cttaccggat acctgtccgc ctttctccct tcgggaagcg tggcgctttc tcatagctca
      781 cgctgtaggt atctcagttc ggtgtaggtc gttcgctcca agctgggctg tgtgcacgaa
      841 ccccccgttc agcccgaccg ctgcgcctta tccggtaact atcgtcttga gtccaacccg
      901 gtaagacacg acttatcgcc actggcagca gccactggta acaggattag cagagcgagg
      961 tatgtaggcg gtgctacaga gttcttgaag tggtggccta actacggcta cactagaaga
     1021 acagtatttg gtatctgcgc tctgctgaag ccagttacct tcggaaaaag agttggtagc
     1081 tcttgatccg gcaaacaaac caccgctggt agcggtggtt tttttgtttg caagcagcag
     1141 attacgcgca gaaaaaaagg atctcaagaa gatcctttga tcttttctac ggggtctgac
     1201 gctcagtgga acgaaaactc acgttaaggg attttggtca tgagattatc aaaaaggatc
     1261 ttcacctaga tccttttaaa ttaaaaatga agttttaaat caatctaaag tatatatgag
     1321 taaacttggt ctgacagtta ccaatgctta atcagtgagg cacctatctc agcgatctgt
     1381 ctatttcgtt catccatagt tgcctgactc cccgtcgtgt agataactac gatacgggag
     1441 ggcttaccat ctggccccag tgctgcaatg ataccgcgag acccacgctc accggctcca
     1501 gatttatcag caataaacca gccagccgga agggccgagc gcagaagtgg tcctgcaact
     1561 ttatccgcct ccatccagtc tattaattgt tgccgggaag ctagagtaag tagttcgcca
     1621 gttaatagtt tgcgcaacgt tgttgccatt gctacaggca tcgtggtgtc acgctcgtcg
     1681 tttggtatgg cttcattcag ctccggttcc caacgatcaa ggcgagttac atgatccccc
     1741 atgttgtgca aaaaagcggt tagctccttc ggtcctccga tcgttgtcag aagtaagttg
     1801 gccgcagtgt tatcactcat ggttatggca gcactgcata attctcttac tgtcatgcca
     1861 tccgtaagat gcttttctgt gactggtgag tactcaacca agtcattctg agaatagtgt
     1921 atgcggcgac cgagttgctc ttgcccggcg tcaatacggg ataataccgc gccacatagc
     1981 agaactttaa aagtgctcat cattggaaaa cgttcttcgg ggcgaaaact ctcaaggatc
     2041 ttaccgctgt tgagatccag ttcgatgtaa cccactcgtg cacccaactg atcttcagca
     2101 tcttttactt tcaccagcgt ttctgggtga gcaaaaacag gaaggcaaaa tgccgcaaaa
     2161 aagggaataa gggcgacacg gaaatgttga atactcatac tcttcctttt tcaatattat
     2221 tgaagcattt atcagggtta ttgtctcatg agcggataca tatttgaatg tatttagaaa
     2281 aataaacaaa taggggttcc gcgcacattt ccccgaaaag tgccacctgn nnnnnnnnnn
     2341 nnnnnnnnnn nnnnnnnnnn nnnnnnnnnn nnnnnnnnnn nnnnnnnnnn nnnnnnnnnn
     2401 nnnnnnnnnn nnnnnnnnnn nnnnnnnnnn nnnnnnnnnn nnnnnnnnnn nnncnnnnnn
     2461 nnnnnnnnnn nnnnnnnnnn nnnnnnnnnn nnnnnnnnnn nnnnnnnnnn nnnnnnnnnn
     2521 nnnnnnnnnn nnnnnnnnnn nnnnnannnn nnnnnnnnnn nnnnnnnnnn nnnnnnnnnn
     2581 nnnnnnnnnn nnnnnccttt gacgttggag tccacgttct ttaatagtgg actcttgttc
     2641 caaactggaa caacactcaa ccctatctcg gtctattctt ttgatttata agggattttg
     2701 ccgatttcgg cctattggtt aaaaaatgag ctgatttaac aaaaatttaa cgcgaatttt
     2761 aacaaaatat taacgcttac aatttgccat tcgccattca ggctgcgcaa ctgttgggaa
     2821 gggcgatcgg tgcgggcctc ttcgctatta cgccagccca agctaccatg ataagtaagt
     2881 aatattaagg tacgggaggt acttggagcg gccgcaataa aatatcttta ttttcattac
     2941 atctgtgtgt tggttttttg tgtgaatcga tagtactaac atacgctctc catcaaaaca
     3001 aaacgaaaca aaacaaacta gcaaaatagg ctgtccccag tgcaagtgca ggtgccagaa
     3061 catttctcta tcgataggta ccacaagttt gtacaaaaaa gcaggcttcc tgcatcattt
     3121 caagaataca ggtccattat tcataaattt caagaataaa cagagactac tcgcgaatcc
     3181 gaagacccaa accgaatatt actatcactc attcgtaaaa tcaaagttca ccccaagaat
     3241 cgactcgatt caagtcacta acaaggttct tacaggcctt caaaaattag actcatggat
     3301 tatgggtaga gccgttgaac acttgaatga gtgtcttaat agggtggcca cgttcgtatt
     3361 tcaagaatat attaggggac ggtaccctgg aagaagcttt cagtgcaaag gacgagttaa
     3421 tagtttcaat acccggtcaa taataagcac cgacacgaaa caattataat gattatacgt
     3481 tcttggtctc tgttaacctt aatccagata ataggtcgca aattaaagac ccagctttct
     3541 tgtacaaagt ggtagatctg cgatcgagct cgcccgggga tcgagcgcag cggtataaaa
     3601 gggcgcgggg tggctgagag catcagttgt gaatgaatgt tcgagccgag cagacgtgcc
     3661 gctgccttcg ttaatatcct ttgaataagc caactttgaa tcacaagacg cataccaaac
     3721 ggcattccgg tactgttggt aaagccacca tggaagacgc caaaaacata aagaaaggcc
     3781 cggcgccatt ctatccgctg gaagatggaa ccgctggaga gcaactgcat aaggctatga
     3841 agagatacgc cctggttcct ggaacaattg cttttacaga tgcacatatc gaggtggaca
     3901 tcacttacgc tgagtacttc gaaatgtccg ttcggttggc agaagctatg aaacgatatg
     3961 ggctgaatac aaatcacaga atcgtcgtat gcagtgaaaa ctctcttcaa ttctttatgc
     4021 cggtgttggg cgcgttattt atcggagttg cagttgcgcc cgcgaacgac atttataatg
     4081 aacgtgaatt gctcaacagt atgggcattt cgcagcctac cgtggtgttc gtttccaaaa
     4141 aggggttgca aaaaattttg aacgtgcaaa aaaagctccc aatcatccaa aaaattatta
     4201 tcatggattc taaaacggat taccagggat ttcagtcgat gtacacgttc gtcacatctc
     4261 atctacctcc cggttttaat gaatacgatt ttgtgccaga gtccttcgat agggacaaga
     4321 caattgcact gatcatgaac tcctctggat ctactggtct gcctaaaggt gtcgctctgc
     4381 ctcatagaac tgcctgcgtg agattctcgc atgccagaga tcctattttt ggcaatcaaa
     4441 tcattccgga tactgcgatt ttaagtgttg ttccattcca tcacggtttt ggaatgttta
     4501 ctacactcgg atatttgata tgtggatttc gagtcgtctt aatgtataga tttgaagaag
     4561 agctgtttct gaggagcctt caggattaca agattcaaag tgcgctgctg gtgccaaccc
     4621 tattctcctt cttcgccaaa agcactctga ttgacaaata cgatttatct aatttacacg
     4681 aaattgcttc tggtggcgct cccctctcta aggaagtcgg ggaagcggtt gccaagaggt
     4741 tccatctgcc aggtatcagg caaggatatg ggctcactga gactacatca gctattctga
     4801 ttacacccga gggggatgat aaaccgggcg cggtcggtaa agttgttcca ttttttgaag
     4861 cgaaggttgt ggatctggat accgggaaaa cgctgggcgt taatcaaaga ggcgaactgt
     4921 gtgtgagagg tcctatgatt atgtccggtt atgtaaacaa tccggaagcg accaacgcct
     4981 tgattgacaa ggatggatgg ctacattctg gagacatagc ttactgggac gaagacgaac
     5041 acttcttcat cgttgaccgc ctgaagtctc tgattaagta caaaggctat caggtggctc
     5101 ccgctgaatt ggaatccatc ttgctccaac accccaacat cttcgacgca ggtgtcgcag
     5161 gtcttcccga cgatgacgcc ggtgaacttc ccgccgccgt tgttgttttg gagcacggaa
     5221 agacgatgac ggaaaaagag atcgtggatt acgtcgccag tcaagtaaca accgcgaaaa
     5281 agttgcgcgg aggagttgtg tttgtggacg aagtaccgaa aggtcttacc ggaaaactcg
     5341 acgcaagaaa aatcagagag atcctcataa aggccaagaa gggcggaaag atcgccgtgt
     5401 aatt
//
